>Addgene plasmid #236453 | pEGFPc1 IP3R3 WT | addgene full sequence | sequence record 473613 | Addgene NGS Result
CTGAACCACAATTGTCTGATGCGTCTGTAGGGATGTGCTGTTCTCTGAAAATGGGGAACTGAAGAAGGCG
CTGATGGTGTCCAGCACCACGGTGAGCACGTACTTCTCAAGGGTGGGGTCTGACAGGCGCTTCTCCCGCT
TGTTACAGACCAGAGCCATGTCCAGGGTGAAGTTCTCGAAGAGCGTCCAGATGTGGTTGCTGGTATAGAT
CTCCTTCATCTCCACCTCCGTGTCTACATAGCAGTGGTTCACGAAGTTCACATACGCCATTTTAACCTCC
GTGATGCAGTCCTCGTGGGTCACCACCGACACCACGTCCTCTAGAGGCAGCAGGGAAGTGCACTTGATCT
CTGTGTAGACATTTTTGCCTTCTGCACAGGCAGCCAGCAAGTCCACCAGGGAGATGTGGTACATGAGGGG
GCTGTGGTCCTCCACGCCATCTCGGGCTGCCTTCATCATGTCCAGCAGATGGGCCAGAGAGTCCTTGTCA
TTGTAGAACACCACCACGTCGTCGCCTGCGTTGGTCAGCTCGGTCATGATCATGTCCTGACACTTCTTCA
CGTACTTGCCCTCGGCCTTGATGACGGTATGCAGGAAGTCCAGGTACTGCACGTGGCGCCCGTGTGTGGC
CAGCAGGTGCACGAAGTGTTGCAGCACCGGCTCGCTGATCTCAGAGCACAGCTGATAGTTGTTGAGGAAA
ATGTGCTGCATGGTCTCAGCCTCCAGGAGCCCGGGCGTGAGGAAGAGCTGCAAGTGCTTGTGCAGAAGGG
CCTGGTTGCCAGGGTTCCCGGCACAGAACTTCTGTAGGAACTGGTGTGTGTAGCGCAGGATCTCCATCAT
CTTGTTGTCGTTCTTGTCATAAGGGATCTGCAGCAGGTCCAGCATGACCTTGTGGGCGTCCATGTTCTTC
AGCAGTCTCTGTTGCTTCTTTCGCATCTGCTCCCCGACCCCACACATCTTGTTCAGCCTCTCCAGGATGC
CTTTGACAATCTGGTAGTTCTCACTGCTCTTCTCCCCGTGTGGCTGCAGAAATCCCTCCTCATCCGAGGG
CCGCTCCTTCTTATCCTTGCTGGCGCCCGCCTCCCCCTCCTCGCCCTTGACGCTGCCTTTCTTGTCCACC
CACAGCTCCGACTTCTCCACCATCGTCCGCAGTCGATCCAGTTCCGACTTGATCACTTTGTAGTTCTCCA
CATCCTGGGCTGAGATGAGCAGCTGCACCTGCTTGAAGGTGTGCATGGCCTCCTGGCGCTGGCTGAAATG
TTTGAAGAGCAGCTGCAGGGCGCCGGAGACCAGAGGTGGGTAGTCGTGCATGGTGAGGTGCAGCAGCACT
CGCAGGAACATGCGACCCCCCTCGTCATCCACCTCTAGCATGCTGCTGGTCTTCCCTACTCCAAACATGG
CCTCTGCCTGCTCCCCGATGCGGTCCAGATTCATGTTGGCAGTAGAGGAATCGAAGGCGGGGGCTGTGCC
GTCTGCCCCGCTGTCCTGCATGGGAAAGACCTCCACAAACTCCTTCTTGAAGACCGACAGCAGGTAGGAG
ATGCGGTAGTCTAGGCGCACGTTGAGGATGAACTGCAGGATCTCCAGGATCTTCAGCTTGGTCTCCATCA
CCACGGTGTGTTCATTGTCCTCAAATTTGCTTCTGTCCAGCTGCTCGGGGACACCCACTCCAGTAGGCAG
GCTGGAGGCACCAAATACAGACTGCTTGCGGCTTAGCACCATGGTGGACATCATGTGTCCCACCCCCTGG
ATGGACCTCCGCACGTTCTTGCCGCCAGGCTCCTCATAGGCCTGCAGCACAGCGGCTGGTGCCTGAATGC
AGTCGATGATGCCCAGCAACGTGCGTGTGAGTCGCAGCAGCTCGCTGAAGCTGTAGAACCCGAAGTAGAT
GAGGTTGTGTGCCAGGCTGACCACCTCAAAGGTCAGTATGTTCTTCTCAACGTTGGCAAAGGGCACGGCC
TCGCCGACCACGTTGTTAAGGTAATCCTCCACGAACTCCATGGTGCTGGCAAACTTGTTTTTCTTGTCAT
CTCGGGAGGCGTTGAGATTGGAATCATAGTCTTTGATGGTGATGGCCGTGGGGATCTCTGTCCAGAGGCG
GGCAAACTTGACAGGGGTCACCAGCTCCTGGGGGTCACGGTCCACGTGCACATGTAGCATCAGGTGGCAG
AATGAGGCGCGGAGGTCAAAGGGCAGCATCTCGTCCGCCATGCATAGGAAAAGCAGCTCCACACCCAGTT
GCTTGGAGATCTCGTCGATGGCCAGGTACTGGCGGTCTAGGCACATGCGGGCAAACAGCTTCAACTGGTA
CCTGTAGTAGCTGAGCACGTTCTCGTCGTGTGCGTTGCCGGCCCTTGCCTCCTGGGCCAGCTGCCTCACA
CTCTTCTCGTGATGCTCGTTGTTCCTGTCCGTCCATGTGAGCCACACCTCCTCCTCCGAGTACTCGATGC
TGAGGTACTCGTGAGACTGAGCCATCTCCTTCACGGGCCGAAGCTCAGTCTGGATAAGGATGTCACTGTT
CTTGGGGTCCAGCACACACTTGCAAATCAGCTCCTGGGTGACGGGGATGGCAATGCGGTTGGACACGCAC
AGGTCGGAGAGGTAGTCCAGGAACCTGGGCTCCCTGTTCTTGCGCACGAGGCTCACGAAGGTTTCCACCT
CGGTCTTGGTGATGTGCTTCTCCAGCAGCTTCCGGTTGTTGTGCAGCAGGGCCGTGATGGTGTCTTCGGC
CAGGATGTCATAGCCAATCTGTGACTGCATCATCCCGAACTGCTTGGCTATGTGCTCCTGGTTCTTACGG
TAGTCCTCCTGGGAGTGCCGCAGCACCCGGTAACACAGGCGGAACATGTACTGGTAGGGGGCGTTCTTCT
GGTCAGACAGTTCCTCCAGACGCACCAATGGCCCTTCACCCCCCTTGTCACGGAATGGAGCCTTCAGGAT
GCCAAAGATCTGCTTAAGTATGTTCTGCTCCCGCATCAGCTTCTGCCGCTCTCGGTTGGGTTTGGTGACC
ATGATGTCCAGGACATTCTGCCCATTGTTGGGAACATCGCTGACAAAAAACACCAAGTCCTCCAACAGCT
GGATGACAAACCTGCGGTCGTTCTGGCTGATGAAGCCCTCGTTGAGTTTCTCCACAGCGCTGGCCAGCAT
GGAGCTTGCATCGTTGGCAAAGTCCAGGTCGCGGATCTCAGACACGGGAACCGACACAATGGCAAAGGCC
TCCTTGTCCTCCTTGGTGGGGCACGTGCCCAACATGAGCCGGATAGGCCGTTCCTCCTCCACGTCGATGG
GCGCGTTCGTGCTCTGGATCCAGGTGTTGGTACAGAGGTGCCGCAGCCGCACGTAGGAGTTCCGGGGCAC
GAAGGAGTCGGTTTTCTGCAGCGTGGTGGGGTCCAGCTCGAAGAGAGACGCGATGTCGTTGCCATGTGGC
ACAGCCACCAGACGGTACTTGATCTTCTCGCCGGCGTTTCTGCGGCCTGTGCGGCTCTGGGCCCCTGGTC
CTGCTGCCTTAGGATCTGAGACATCACCCTTGTAGCTGGGGTTTTCCTCAGCCGCCAGATAGTTGCCCGT
GGCCAGGTGCTTGAACCTGTACAGACCATTCCAGTGTCCCGCTCCGCCGCGGCAGGGGTCATGGTGGACC
ACCTCCACCTCCCAGAGCGCGTTGGAGCTGGTGGCCGAGGTGGCGGACTGACGCAGCGTGGTCCTCAGGA
ACACCTGAAGCTTGCCCCGGTACTCGTCACAGGTCAGGAACTTCTCCTGCTCTGCATGGAACAGCCGCAC
CACGTCTCCCCCCTTCAACACCTCCTCCAGATGGTCCCGGAACTGCATGAATAAGTTGATCTTCCAGCTG
GTGTTGCAGTTGACAGAGTTGACCTCCTTGCAGCCAACGTTATCACTAAGCTCATAATTGCTGGCGTGTA
GAGGCTGCCCTGCGTTGACAGGGTTCAGGATCACCTTGTCCCCCACAACCACGTTATCCCCATTGCTCCG
AAGCTTCCAGAAGGGCTGGATGAAGAGCCAGGAGCCCTCGTTGCCCGTCGCGTCCAGCGTCACCCGCATG
GCGTTCTTCTCCAGCAGGGCCGGCTGCCGCTTGTTCACCGTTAAGTATTTGTTGCTCTTCATGTGCAGAA
GCTGAATCACGCTGCCGTACTTCACCACGTCCCCGTGCACCTTCTTGTTCTCTGTGTCGTTTTGCTTCTG
CTCCATCTGGGCTGCATGCTGCAGCTTCTGCAGCAACACCACATCGGCGATCTTCTCTTTGTCCTGCTTA
GTCTGCTTGGCTTTCCAGTACTGCTTCTGTGCGGAGTAGCGGTTCATGGGGCACACTTTGAAGAGGCAAT
CTCGGAACTTCTTGGGGGGGTTGTCCAGGTCCCCAGCTGCAGGCTCCACCACACAACGGTCATCCACCAG
CCCCAAAGTGCTGATGAAGCCGTTGACAGAGCCCTCGGCGTACAGGGACACAATGTCCCCGATGTGAAGA
AAGCTGGACATTTCATTCATTCCGGACTTGTACAGCTCGTCCATGCCGAGAGTGATCCCGGCGGCGGTCA
CGAACTCCAGCAGGACCATGTGATCGCGCTTCTCGTTGGGGTCTTTGCTCAGGGCGGACTGGGTGCTCAG
GTAGTGGTTGTCGGGCAGCAGCACGGGGCCGTCGCCGATGGGGGTGTTCTGCTGGTAGTGGTCGGCGAGC
TGCACGCTGCCGTCCTCGATGTTGTGGCGGATCTTGAAGTTCACCTTGATGCCGTTCTTCTGCTTGTCGG
CCATGATATAGACGTTGTGGCTGTTGTAGTTGTACTCCAGCTTGTGCCCCAGGATGTTGCCGTCCTCCTT
GAAGTCGATGCCCTTCAGCTCGATGCGGTTCACCAGGGTGTCGCCCTCGAACTTCACCTCGGCGCGGGTC
TTGTAGTTGCCGTCGTCCTTGAAGAAGATGGTGCGCTCCTGGACGTAGCCTTCGGGCATGGCGGACTTGA
AGAAGTCGTGCTGCTTCATGTGGTCGGGGTAGCGGCTGAAGCACTGCACGCCGTAGGTCAGGGTGGTCAC
GAGGGTGGGCCAGGGCACGGGCAGCTTGCCGGTGGTGCAGATGAACTTCAGGGTCAGCTTGCCGTAGGTG
GCATCGCCCTCGCCCTCGCCGGACACGCTGAACTTGTGGCCGTTTACGTCGCCGTCCAGCTCGACCAGGA
TGGGCACCACCCCGGTGAACAGCTCCTCGCCCTTGCTCACCATGGTGGCGACCGGTAGCGCTAGCGGATC
TGACGGTTCACTAAACCAGCTCTGCTTATATAGACCTCCCACCGTACACGCCTACCGCCCATTTGCGTCA
ATGGGGCGGAGTTGTTACGACATTTTGGAAAGTCCCGTTGATTTTGGTGCCAAAACAAACTCCCATTGAC
GTCAATGGGGTGGAGACTTGGAAATCCCCGTGAGTCAAACCGCTATCCACGCCCATTGATGTACTGCCAA
AACCGCATCACCATGGTAATAGCGATGACTAATACGTAGATGTACTGCCAAGTAGGAAAGTCCCATAAGG
TCATGTACTGGGCATAATGCCAGGCGGGCCATTTACCGTCATTGACGTCAATAGGGGGCGTACTTGGCAT
ATGATACACTTGATGTACTGCCAAGTGGGCAGTTTACCGTAAATACTCCACCCATTGACGTCAATGGAAA
GTCCCTATTGGCGTTACTATGGGAACATACGTCATTATTGACGTCAATGGGCGGGGGTCGTTGGGCGGTC
AGCCAGGCGGGCCATTTACCGTAAGTTATGTAACGCGGAACTCCATATATGGGCTATGAACTAATGACCC
CGTAATTGATTACTATTAATAACTAATGCATGGCGGTAATACGGTTATCCACAGAATCAGGGGATAACGC
AGGAAAGAACATGTGAGCAAAAGGCCAGCAAAAGGCCAGGAACCGTAAAAAGGCCGCGTTGCTGGCGTTT
TTCCATAGGCTCCGCCCCCCTGACGAGCATCACAAAAATCGACGCTCAAGTCAGAGGTGGCGAAACCCGA
CAGGACTATAAAGATACCAGGCGTTTCCCCCTGGAAGCTCCCTCGTGCGCTCTCCTGTTCCGACCCTGCC
GCTTACCGGATACCTGTCCGCCTTTCTCCCTTCGGGAAGCGTGGCGCTTTCTCATAGCTCACGCTGTAGG
TATCTCAGTTCGGTGTAGGTCGTTCGCTCCAAGCTGGGCTGTGTGCACGAACCCCCCGTTCAGCCCGACC
GCTGCGCCTTATCCGGTAACTATCGTCTTGAGTCCAACCCGGTAAGACACGACTTATCGCCACTGGCAGC
AGCCACTGGTAACAGGATTAGCAGAGCGAGGTATGTAGGCGGTGCTACAGAGTTCTTGAAGTGGTGGCCT
AACTACGGCTACACTAGAAGAACAGTATTTGGTATCTGCGCTCTGCTGAAGCCAGTTACCTTCGGAAAAA
GAGTTGGTAGCTCTTGATCCGGCAAACAAACCACCGCTGGTAGCGGTGGTTTTTTTGTTTGCAAGCAGCA
GATTACGCGCAGAAAAAAAGGATCTCAAGAAGATCCTTTGATCTTTTCTACGGGGTCTGACGCTCAGTGG
AACGAAAACTCACGTTAAGGGATTTTGGTCATGAGATTATCAAAAAGGATCTTCACCTAGATCCTTTTAA
ATTAAAAATGAAGTTTTAAATCAATCTAAAGTATATATGAGTAACCTGAGGCTATGGCAGGGCCTGCCGC
CCCGACGTTGGCTGCGAGCCCTGGGCCTTCACCCGAACTTGGGGGGTGGGGTGGGGAAAAGGAAGAAACG
CGGGCGTATTGGCCCCAATGGGGTCTCGGTGGGGTATCGACAGAGTGCCAGCCCTGGGACCGAACCCCGC
GTTTATGAACAAACGACCCAACACCGTGCGTTTTATTCTGTCTTTTTATTGCCGTCATAGCGCGGGTTCC
TTCCGGTATTGTCTCCTTCCGTGTTTCAGTTAGCCTCCCCCTAGGGTGGGCGAAGAACTCCAGCATGAGA
TCCCCGCGCTGGAGGATCATCCAGCCGGCGTCCCGGAAAACGATTCCGAAGCCCAACCTTTCATAGAAGG
CGGCGGTGGAATCGAAATCTCGTGATGGCAGGTTGGGCGTCGCTTGGTCGGTCATTTCGAACCCCAGAGT
CCCGCTCAGAAGAACTCGTCAAGAAGGCGATAGAAGGCGATGCGCTGCGAATCGGGAGCGGCGATACCGT
AAAGCACGAGGAAGCGGTCAGCCCATTCGCCGCCAAGCTCTTCAGCAATATCACGGGTAGCCAACGCTAT
GTCCTGATAGCGGTCCGCCACACCCAGCCGGCCACAGTCGATGAATCCAGAAAAGCGGCCATTTTCCACC
ATGATATTCGGCAAGCAGGCATCGCCATGGGTCACGACGAGATCCTCGCCGTCGGGCATGCTCGCCTTGA
GCCTGGCGAACAGTTCGGCTGGCGCGAGCCCCTGATGCTCTTCGTCCAGATCATCCTGATCGACAAGACC
GGCTTCCATCCGAGTACGTGCTCGCTCGATGCGATGTTTCGCTTGGTGGTCGAATGGGCAGGTAGCCGGA
TCAAGCGTATGCAGCCGCCGCATTGCATCAGCCATGATGGATACTTTCTCGGCAGGAGCAAGGTGAGATG
ACAGGAGATCCTGCCCCGGCACTTCGCCCAATAGCAGCCAGTCCCTTCCCGCTTCAGTGACAACGTCGAG
CACAGCTGCGCAAGGAACGCCCGTCGTGGCCAGCCACGATAGCCGCGCTGCCTCGTCTTGCAGTTCATTC
AGGGCACCGGACAGGTCGGTCTTGACAAAAAGAACCGGGCGCCCCTGCGCTGACAGCCGGAACACGGCGG
CATCAGAGCAGCCGATTGTCTGTTGTGCCCAGTCATAGCCGAATAGCCTCTCCACCCAAGCGGCCGGAGA
ACCTGCGTGCAATCCATCTTGTTCAATCATGCGAAACGATCCTCATCCTGTCTCTTGATCGATCTTTGCA
AAAGCCTAGGCCTCCAAAAAAGCCTCCTCACTACTTCTGGAATAGCTCAGAGGCCGAGGCGGCCTCGGCC
TCTGCATAAATAAAAAAAATTAGTCAGCCATGGGGCGGAGAATGGGCGGAACTGGGCGGAGTTAGGGGCG
GGATGGGCGGAGTTAGGGGCGGGACTATGGTTGCTGACTAATTGAGATGCATGCTTTGCATACTTCTGCC
TGCTGGGGAGCCTGGGGACTTTCCACACCTGGTTGCTGACTAATTGAGATGCATGCTTTGCATACTTCTG
CCTGCTGGGGAGCCTGGGGACTTTCCACACCCTAACTGACACACATTCCACAGCTGGTTCTTTCCGCCTC
AGGACTCTTCCTTTTTCAATATTATTGAAGCATTTATCAGGGTTATTGTCTCATGAGCGGATACATATTT
GAATGTATTTAGAAAAATAAACAAATAGGGGTTCCGCGCACATTTCCCCGAAAAGTGCCACCTG
[124 nt withheld, positions 8465-8588]
C
[91 nt withheld, positions 8590-8680]
A
[49 nt withheld, positions 8682-8730]
CCTTTGACGTTGGAGTCCACGTTCTTT
[37 nt withheld, positions 8758-8794]
ACCCTATCTCGGTCTATTCTTTTGATTTATAAGGGATTTTGCCGATTTCGGCCTATTGGTTAAAAAATGA
GCTGATTTAACAAAAATTTAACGCGAATTTTAACAAAATATTAACGCTTACAATTTACGCGTTAAGATAC
ATTGATGAGTTTGGACAAACCACAACTAGAATGCAGTGAAAAAAATGCTTTATTTGTGAAATTTGTGATG
CTATTGCTTTATTTGTAACCATTATAAGCTGCAATAAACAAGTTAACAACAACAATTGCATTCATTTTAT
GTTTCAGGTTCAGGGGGAGGTGTGGGAGGTTTTTTAAAGCAAGTAAAACCTCTACAAATGTGGTATGGCT
GATTATGATCAGTTATCTAGATCCGGTGGATCCCGGGCCCGCGGTACCGTCGACTGCAGATTCGCGGCCG
CTTTTTTTGGAGTCTATTAATTTATTTAAGGCAATTAACACATTAGTCTCCAGGACACAGGACATGTAAA
ACATTACACCAAAAAGAGAGAAGCCACTGTCACACAGCCCAGGCCTGTTGCTGGGCTTGTGAGGCTTGCC
TACAAAGCCTAGAGAAAGTCCTGGGAGCAAGGTCCACCCTGAGTCATGAGGCTCCTGGGACGGGGCCACA
CTGTCCCCAGCAGGCACAGGAGGGTGGGATGGCCCCCAGGAATAAGTTAAATATCAAAGCCCTAGGAAGC
TAATAACAGCAGGCTACCACCTTCCTGAGCCAGGGTGGCAGGCAGGGGACAGCCACAATGTAGTGCTTGG
AGGTGAGAGGCAGCCCACTTTTAACCACCTGCCAGGGCCACTGAGGAATGCCAGTCACTGCTTCGAAGGA
CAGCAGTCTGGAGGACTTGGCATCCCCTAAGGCACTAAGGTAAACCGAGTCTCTTCAAGGGTACTTACTA
AGCAGGACCGTGCTCTGCTCTGGCACTCCCGCTGGCCAGAGCCTGGCTTGGGGAGGGAGGGTGGCAGCTG
AGCTGAAGATGGGGCAGGCACCTGGCTTCTACCTGACCTGAAGGAAGGGCGGCGCTGTGGGCAGCCGGCC
TCCCGTGGGGGCCTCCGAGGCTCCGCTCTGCTCAGCGGCTCATGCAGTTCTGCACGTCCACGAAGCCCAG
ACGTTGCCTCCGCTTCCGCTGCTCCGTCATCTGTTCCTTGAGCTCATTGAGCTGGGCGGTGAGGTGCGAG
ACCAGCTTCATGGTGGAGCCAAGCTTCTCCTGCAGGATGCGGATCTCGTTCTGCTCGCCCTCGCCCTCGC
CGCTCACCAAGGACATGGCGCGCATCCGTGGGAACCAGTCCAGGTTCTTGTTCTTGATCATCTGAGCCAC
GTAGCTCTCGGGGCCCGTGTAGTCTGTCTTGTTCTTGACACGGACCAGCACAATGAAGTACAGGTAGTTC
CACATGTTGTGCTCCAGTTTGATGTGCTCTTCAAAGGACACTGTCTTGTTGTCAAACTTGTCCCTCTCCA
GACCACAGATGAAGCACGTGGTCTTGAGGATTTCCTCTTTCTTCTGCTTCTCGCTGCGCAGGTCGGCGAA
GGTGTCGATGATCACCCCAAAGATGAGGTTCAGGACAATAATGATGACAATGAAGAAGAACAGGAGGTCG
TACACCACCCTGGCTGGGAAGAGCGACTCGTCTTTGGAGGGCTTGCGGAGGATGTCGCCCACGCCGCCAC
CGTTCCTCAGTCCGTGGTTCATGACGGTGACAATACACATAAGCAGAGTATCACAGGCCCGCTCTGTGCT
GTCCAGCTCCTCGTCCTCTTCTAGGATCTCAGGCACCGAGACCTCAGAGACACAGTCCATCTTGTCCCCA
CTACATGTGCCCATAAATGTGGCAGCTCCGTGTGGCATCCCCAGGGTGCTGGCTCTGGAGTGGTTCCCAG
GCAGCCGGTCCACCTCCAGGATGAAGTCATCCTTGAGGAAGAGGAAGCCCACGATGGAGAAGAGGTAGAC
AAGGATGAGGGCCAGCAGGGCAGTTAGCAGGATGGAGCGGCCATTGCGGGTCACGCTCTTGATGACATTA
AACAGCGTCTCCTCTCGGTAGATGAGGTCAAAGAGCAGGATACTGTAGAAGAGCTCATGAGCAAAGAGGC
CCAGGACACTCGTCAGGATGTAGCCCACGTGATACAGGAACTCCATGTCCATGACCATTGCTTTATAGCC
ACGGATGAAGGTGCCGCGGTTGCCCACAAAGCTCACCACAAACACGATCTTGTTGGTCAGATTGAGAGCA
CCCAGGATGTTGAGCGTGGGCCCAATGCCCAGGTAGTAGATGGAGCGAAGGACCAGTGCCACAATGAGGG
GACGGACGCTGTAGTGCTTGGTGAACAGCGCGGCAATGGAGAAGCAGATGAGGATCCAGAAGAGGAGCGA
GATGAGTGGGGAGCCCAGCACGCCCGTGGACGCGCCTTCCACGTAGGGGTAGAAGAAGGCAATGATGATG
TTGATGAACACTGCCAGGTTGAAGGAGATGCTACCCCACAGCGTCATGCGGCGGGAGAACCAGTAGATGA
GCGGCATGCTGCGAAGCCGGCGCTGCCACTCCATCTCGTTGTGCAGGAAGGAGGACTGGTCGAAGAAGTC
GCTCACTTTGCTGCCCTGCTCGTCCTGCTCCGTGGTGGTGAAGAGCCGGTGCTTGGTCTCCTCTGTCAGG
AACTGGCAGATGGCAGGTACCGGGAACACGATCTGCTCCATGCTTCGGTCTTGCCGCACAATCTCAATCT
GCGAGGTGTGGTTCTCATAGTAGGCCAGCGGGTCTTCCTCCTCCTCTTGGGCAGGGGCTGAGGACTTGAG
CATCTGAGAGAGCTGCTTGTTGTTGAGGCTGAGCATGGAAGAGATGCCCTCGGCCTCCTCCTCCTGGATG
CGCTTCACCGGCTTCAGCAGGTGCTGTAGCTGCTTGTTGTGCCTGGAAAGCTGCAGTGCCAGGATGTAGA
TGTTGTGGCCCACTTCACGTGGGCTCACTTCGGAATTTTCCCGCTCCTCCTCCTGCAGGTAGGCCTTCTT
GATCACGTCCACCAGCTCCTGAGGCCGAAGGCTGATGAGGATGCGTTCTGCATTCTCGCTGTCATGTCGA
CTCTCCATCAGAGCCAGGAGCAGCTTGGAGGCATTGTCCTTGAGCTGCAGCACCAGGTCCATGCGGTACT
TGCAGAGCGGGCTGATGTCATTGAGGATCAGCGCCGTGATGATGTCAATGCCGTTGGACTCGTGAGTCAC
GATGCAGGTCTGGTTCTCATGGCACGGGCCCTGGCAGTACTCTGTGAGGGTCTCCAAGGTCTGGATGACC
AGGCCCACATTGTCCTCGTTGATGTAGAGCCCCAGCAGCCCCAGGCCCCCTGTGGTGCTGCCACACATGA
TGTCCAGGAACTGCAGGGTCTCACACACGAGGTTGTAGTTGGTCTTGTTGTTCTGACAGCGCAGGAAGTT
CTGCAGGTCCCGGTTATGGTTCTCACACAGCAGCTGCAGGAAGCGCAGGATGGGCCGCATGATGAGCACC
GAGGTCCCCATCTCGTTGTTCTGCGCACGCTCGCTCACGTCGTGCCCCCGGTGCAAGCCAGGGCCCAGCG
AATATCGGGAGGAGCTGGGCATGGAGAAGGAGGACACGCGACCTTTGGTGGTAGGGTCTGCTGGCTCACG
GTCCTCACGAGGCTGGCTGCCCAGGTCACTCATGTTGACGGCAACTGTGGACTTGGTCTCCTGCTGGGCA
CGCTTCATGCGGTCATGCAGCACTTTGAAGAAGCGCTCTGACTTCTTGTCACTTGTCATCAGGTTGTAGA
AAGACTTCTGGATCTCAGTGTTGCCCCCGTCCAGCAGGCGGATGGCCAGGCCGATGCTCTCCTGGAAGAT
CTTCTCGTTCTTGGTGCTGGTGATGAGATCACACACCAACTTGGTGGCCCCCTCCTTGTCCAGCCGGCAC
TGGGTGGCTGCGATGGCGGACCAGTCCTGATCCACGCCAGAGCCTGTGGGGTCAGTGAGCTCGCCCCGGG
GACCGGACTTCCGGTTCTGGAGGTAATTCTGCAGCAGCATCTTCCTTAGCTGGTTGCCCCGGTCCCCATA
CTTGCTCTTCTTCTGCAGCATCTGCTGCAGCGTCCGCAGCACCTTCACGCACAGCTTCTCCTCCGACTCC
ATGAGACCCTTGGTGTGACGGATGAGCTTGGACAGGAAGCCGCCACTCTCGCAGCGCTGGTAGGCCTCAC
TGCCCTCTAGAAAGAGCAGCTCGGGCCAGTGCAGCATGTCCACCAGCACCGAGAGCTCGGCCTGCACCAG
AGGCTTCAGCCGCTCTTCTAGGGCCGTGATGATGTCCTGTAACTTCTCAATGATGTTCTTGTAGTCCCAC
TGGTTGGCGGTGGGGATGACCCGAGGGAAGGTCCTCGTGGCCGTCTTGTAGTTGGCAGCGCTGCGTTGGG
CCGCGGCTGAGCAGCTGCCCCCACTGCTGAGCAGAGCGCTCATGTGGGCATCCAGATCCATCGGCAGCAA
GATGGCTCTACTCTTGGCCACCATGGCGAGGGTGCGGACACAGGCCTCCACCGAGCCCTTGTGCTGCTGC
TGCAGCCAAGGACACTCGAGCAGCCGGGTGGTGGACTGCAGCAG
Features (pLannotate 1.2.2; 14 found; start..end, strand, type, name):
   4507..5223    -  CDS            EGFP: EGFP is a basic (constitutively fluorescent) green fluorescent protein published in 1996, derived from Aequorea victoria. It is reported to be a rapidly-maturing weak dimer with moderate acid sensitivity.
   5268..5471    -  promoter       CMV promoter: human cytomegalovirus (CMV) immediate early promoter
   5472..5775    -  enhancer       CMV enhancer: human cytomegalovirus immediate early enhancer
   5950..6538    -  rep_origin     ori: high-copy-number ColE1/pMB1/pBR322/pUC origin of replication
   6867..6914    -  polyA_signal   HSV TK poly(A) signal: herpes simplex virus thymidine kinase polyadenylation signal (Cole and Stacy, 1985)
   6973..7125    -  CDS            ble (fragment): BLE_KLEPN - Experimental evidence at protein level: Swiss-Prot protein existence level 1. Binding protein with a strong affinity to the bleomycin family of antibiotics. Binds to CL990; an antimitotic-antibiotic compound. From Klebsiella pneumoniae.
   7146..7940    -  CDS            NeoR/KanR: aminoglycoside phosphotransferase from Tn5; aph(3')-II (or nptII); confers resistance to neomycin, kanamycin, and G418 (Geneticin®)
   7975..8332    -  promoter       SV40 promoter: SV40 enhancer and early promoter
   8334..8438    -  promoter       AmpR promoter: bla
   8465..8893    +  rep_origin     f1 ori (sequence partly withheld): f1 bacteriophage origin of replication; arrow indicates direction of (+) strand synthesis
   8927..9048    -  polyA_signal   SV40 poly(A) signal: SV40 polyadenylation signal
   9071..9155    -  CDS            large T antigen (fragment): large T antigen from SV40 (simian virus 40)
   9172..9204    -  misc_feature   MCS (fragment): multiple cloning site
   9879..4500    -  CDS            Itpr3 (across the origin): ITPR3_RAT - Experimental evidence at protein level: Swiss-Prot protein existence level 1. Receptor for inositol 1,4,5-trisphosphate, a second messenger that mediates the release of intracellular calcium. From Rattus norvegicus (Rat).
