[The description below was written by a language model from this plasmid's Addgene catalogue record and pLannotate feature annotations shown in this document.]
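Description:
pEGFPc1 IP3R3 WT is a mammalian expression plasmid of about 13.4 kb, built on the pEGFP-C1 backbone, that encodes wild-type rat inositol 1,4,5-trisphosphate receptor type 3 (Itpr3) fused to EGFP. In the annotated sequence the CMV immediate-early enhancer and promoter sit directly upstream of the EGFP coding sequence. The large Itpr3 open reading frame begins a few bases after EGFP ends, on the same strand, and wraps across the numbering origin of the circular record. This layout is consistent with the C1 vector design, in which EGFP is placed at the N-terminus of the inserted protein, although the catalogue entry does not list the tag explicitly. A remnant of the multiple cloning site and the SV40 polyadenylation signal follow the insert and terminate the transcript. The cloning sites used are recorded as unknown.

The plasmid is propagated in E. coli through a high-copy ColE1/pUC-type origin with kanamycin selection. The Tn5 NeoR/KanR gene is preceded by both a bacterial (bla) promoter and the SV40 early promoter and is followed by the HSV TK polyadenylation signal, so the same marker can confer G418 resistance in mammalian cells. An f1 origin is also present. The short ble and SV40 large T antigen fragments in the annotation are backbone remnants, not functional genes.

IP3R3 is an intracellular calcium-release channel gated by the second messenger IP3. The associated publication examines how PTEN and the F-box protein FBXL2 regulate IP3R3 and calcium-mediated apoptosis. The construct is suited to expressing a fluorescently tagged receptor in cultured mammalian cells, and the "WT" in its name suggests it serves as the wild-type reference for such studies.
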