Addgene plasmid #236453: pEGFPc1 IP3R3 WT
Depositing lab: Michele Pagano. Publication: PTEN counteracts FBXL2 to promote IP3R3- and Ca(2+)-mediated apoptosis limiting tumour growth. Kuchay S, Giorgi C, Simoneschi D, Pagan J, Missiroli S, Saraf A, Florens L, Washburn MP, Collazo-Lorduy A, Castillo-Martin M, Cordon-Cardo C, Sebti SM, Pinton P, Pagano M. Nature. 2017 Jun 22;546(7659):554-558. doi: 10.1038/nature22965. Epub 2017 Jun 14. PubMed 28614300.
Backbone
  Vector backbone: pEGFPc1
  Vector type: Mammalian Expression
Growth in bacteria
  Bacterial resistance: Kanamycin, 50 μg/mL
  Growth temperature: 37°C
  Growth strain: DH5alpha
  Copy number: High Copy
Gene/Insert
  Gene/Insert name: IP3R3
  Species: R. norvegicus (rat)
  Entrez Gene: Itpr3 (a.k.a. IP3R3X)
  Cloning method: Restriction Enzyme; 5′ cloning site Unknown (unknown if destroyed)
Terms and licenses: Academic/Nonprofit Terms; Industry Terms: Not Available to Industry
How to cite: pEGFPc1 IP3R3 WT was a gift from Michele Pagano (Addgene plasmid # 236453 ; http://n2t.net/addgene:236453 ; RRID:Addgene_236453)
